>Addgene plasmid #115793 | pDC158 | addgene full sequence | sequence record 224901 | Addgene NGS Result
GCCCGATCTTCCCCATCGGTGATGTCGGCGATATAGGCGCCAGCAACCGCACCTGTGGCGCCGGTGATGC
CGGCCACGATGCGTCCGGCGTAGAGGATCGAGATCTCGATCCCGCGAAATTAATACGACTCACTATAGGG
GAATTGTGAGCGGATAACAATTCCCCTCTAGAAATAATTTTGTTTAACTTTAAGAAGGAGATATACATAT
ATGTCGTACTACCATCACCATCACCATCACGATTACGATATCCCAACTAGTGAAAACCTGTATTTTCAGG
GCGCTAGCATGGCCGAAGACGCGGATATGCGCAATGAGCTGGAGGAGATGCAGAGGAGGGCTGACCAGCT
GGCTGATGAGTCCCTGGAAAGCACCCGTCGCATGCTGCAGCTGGTTGAAGAGAGTAAAGATGCTGGCATC
AGGACTTTGGTTATGTTGGATGAGCAAGGCGAACAACTCGATCGTGTCGAAGAAGGCATGAACCATATCA
ACCAAGACATGAAGGAGGCCGAGAAAAATTTAAAAGATTTAGGCAAATCCTCTGGCCTTTTCATATCTCC
TTCTAACAAGCTTAAATCCAGTGATGCTTACAAAAAAGCCTGGGGCAATAATCAGGATGGAGTAGTGGCC
AGCCAGCCCGCCCGTGTGGTGGATGAACGGGAGCAGATGGCCATCAGTGGTGGCTTCATCCGCAGGGTAA
CAAATGATGCCCGGGAAAATGAGATGGATGAGAACCTGGAGCAGGTGAGCGGCATCATCGGAAACCTCCG
CCATATGGCACTAGACATGGGCAATGAGATTGACACCCAGAATCGCCAGATCGACAGGATCATGGAGAAG
GCTGATTCCAACAAAACCAGAATTGATGAAGCCAACCAACGTGCAACAAAGATGCTGGGCAGTGGGTAAT
AGTGACTCGAGCTCCCGGGATCCGCGGCCGCTGAGCAATAACTAGCATAACCCCTTGGGGCCTCTAAACG
GGTCTTGAGGGGTTTTTTGCTGAAAGGAGGAACTATATCCGGATTGGCGAATGGG
[124 nt withheld, positions 1036-1159]
C
[91 nt withheld, positions 1161-1251]
A
[49 nt withheld, positions 1253-1301]
CCTTTGACGTTGGAGTCCACGTTCTTT
[37 nt withheld, positions 1329-1365]
ACCCTATCTCGGTCTATTCTTTTGATTTATAAGGGATTTTGCCGATTTCGGCCTATTGGTTAAAAAATGA
GCTGATTTAACAAAAATTTAACGCGAATTTTAACAAAATATTAACGCTTACAATTTAGGTGGCACTTTTC
GGGGAAATGTGCGCGGAACCCCTATTTGTTTATTTTTCTAAATACATTCAAATATGTATCCGCTCATGAG
ACAATAACCCTGATAAATGCTTCAATAATATTGAAAAAGGAAGAGTATGAGTATTCAACATTTCCGTGTC
GCCCTTATTCCCTTTTTTGCGGCATTTTGCCTTCCTGTTTTTGCTCACCCAGAAACGCTGGTGAAAGTAA
AAGATGCTGAAGATCAGTTGGGTGCACGAGTGGGTTACATCGAACTGGATCTCAACAGCGGTAAGATCCT
TGAGAGTTTTCGCCCCGAAGAACGTTTTCCAATGATGAGCACTTTTAAAGTTCTGCTATGTGGCGCGGTA
TTATCCCGTATTGACGCCGGGCAAGAGCAACTCGGTCGCCGCATACACTATTCTCAGAATGACTTGGTTG
AGTACTCACCAGTCACAGAAAAGCATCTTACGGATGGCATGACAGTAAGAGAATTATGCAGTGCTGCCAT
AACCATGAGTGATAACACTGCGGCCAACTTACTTCTGACAACGATCGGAGGACCGAAGGAGCTAACCGCT
TTTTTGCACAACATGGGGGATCATGTAACTCGCCTTGATCGTTGGGAACCGGAGCTGAATGAAGCCATAC
CAAACGACGAGCGTGACACCACGATGCCTGCAGCAATGGCAACAACGTTGCGCAAACTATTAACTGGCGA
ACTACTTACTCTAGCTTCCCGGCAACAATTAATAGACTGGATGGAGGCGGATAAAGTTGCAGGACCACTT
CTGCGCTCGGCCCTTCCGGCTGGCTGGTTTATTGCTGATAAATCTGGAGCCGGTGAGCGTGGGTCTCGCG
GTATCATTGCAGCACTGGGGCCAGATGGTAAGCCCTCCCGTATCGTAGTTATCTACACGACGGGGAGTCA
GGCAACTATGGATGAACGAAATAGACAGATCGCTGAGATAGGTGCCTCACTGATTAAGCATTGGTAACTG
TCAGACCAAGTTTACTCATATATACTTTAGATTGATTTAAAACTTCATTTTTAATTTAAAAGGATCTAGG
TGAAGATCCTTTTTGATAATCTCATGACCAAAATCCCTTAACGTGAGTTTTCGTTCCACTGAGCGTCAGA
CCCCGTAGAAAAGATCAAAGGATCTTCTTGAGATCCTTTTTTTCTGCGCGTAATCTGCTGCTTGCAAACA
AAAAAACCACCGCTACCAGCGGTGGTTTGTTTGCCGGATCAAGAGCTACCAACTCTTTTTCCGAAGGTAA
CTGGCTTCAGCAGAGCGCAGATACCAAATACTGTCCTTCTAGTGTAGCCGTAGTTAGGCCACCACTTCAA
GAACTCTGTAGCACCGCCTACATACCTCGCTCTGCTAATCCTGTTACCAGTGGATCGACGGAGCGATGCC
GAGCCGTGCTGAAACGGTAAAAGGTTACGTGCAGGCCATGCACCAGAGCTGGTTACAGGATGTGCTGCTG
CCAGTGGCGATAAGTCGTGTCTTACCGGGTTGGACTCAAGACGATAGTTACCGGATAAGGCGCAGCGGTC
GGGCTGAACGGGGGGTTCGTGCACACAGCCCAGCTTGGAGCGAACGACCTACACCGAACTGAGATACCTA
CAGCGTGAGCTATGAGAAAGCGCCACGCTTCCCGAAGGGAGAAAGGCGGACAGGTATCCGGTAAGCGGCA
GGGTCGGAACAGGAGAGCGCACGAGGGAGCTTCCAGGGGGAAACGCCTGGTATCTTTATAGTCCTGTCGG
GTTTCGCCACCTCTGACTTGAGCGTCGATTTTTGTGATGCTCGTCAGGGGGGCGGAGCCTATGGAAAAAC
GCCAGCAACGCGGCCTTTTTACGGTTCCTGGCCTTTTGCTGGCCTTTTGCTCACATGTTCTTTCCTGCGT
TATCCCCTGATTCTGTGGATAACCGTATTACCGCCTTTGAGTGAGCTGATACCGCTCGCCGCAGCCGAAC
GACCGAGCGCAGCGAGTCAGTGAGCGAGGAAGCGGAAGAGCGCCTGATGCGGTATTTTCTCCTTACGCAT
CTGTGCGGTATTTCACACCGCAATGGTGCACTCTCAGTACAATCTGCTCTGATGCCGCATAGTTAAGCCA
GTATACACTCCGCTATCGCTACGTGACTGGGTCATGGCTGCGCCCCGACACCCGCCAACACCCGCTGACG
CGCCCTGACGGGCTTGTCTGCTCCCGGCATCCGCTTACAGACAAGCTGTGACCGTCTCCGGGAGCTGCAT
GTGTCAGAGGTTTTCACCGTCATCACCGAAACGCGCGAGGCAGCTGCGGTAAAGCTCATCAGCGTGGTCG
TGAAGCGATTCACAGATGTCTGCCTGTTCATCCGCGTCCAGCTCGTTGAGTTTCTCCAGAAGCGTTAATG
TCTGGCTTCTGATAAAGCGGGCCATGTTAAGGGCGGTTTTTTCCTGTTTGGTCACTGATGCCTCCGTGTA
AGGGGGATTTCTGTTCATGGGGGTAATGATACCGATGAAACGAGAGAGGATGCTCACGATACGGGTTACT
GATGATGAACATGCCCGGTTACTGGAACGTTGTGAGGGTAAACAACTGGCGGTATGGATGCGGCGGGACC
AGAGAAAAATCACTCAGGGTCAATGCCAGCGCTTCGTTAATACAGATGTAGGTGTTCCACAGGGTAGCCA
GCAGCATCCTGCGATGCAGATCCGGAACATAATGGTGCAGGGCGCTGACTTCCGCGTTTCCAGACTTTAC
GAAACACGGAAACCGAAGACCATTCATGTTGTTGCTCAGGTCGCAGACGTTTTGCAGCAGCAGTCGCTTC
ACGTTCGCTCGCGTATCGGTGATTCATTCTGCTAACCAGTAAGGCAACCCCGCCAGCCTAGCCGGGTCCT
CAACGACAGGAGCACGATCATGCGCACCCGTGGGGCCGCCATGCCGGCGATAATGGCCTGCTTCTCGCCG
AAACGTTTGGTGGCGGGACCAGTGACGAAGGCTTGAGCGAGGGCGTGCAAGATTCCGAATACCGCAAGCG
ACAGGCCGATCATCGTCGCGCTCCAGCGAAAGCGGTCCTCGCCGAAAATGACCCAGAGCGCTGCCGGCAC
CTGTCCTACGAGTTGCATGATAAAGAAGACAGTCATAAGTGCGGCGACGATAGTCATGCCCCGCGCCCAC
CGGAAGGAGCTGACTGGGTTGAAGGCTCTCAAGGGCATCGGTCGAGATCCCGGTGCCTAATGAGTGAGCT
AACTTACATTAATTGCGTTGCGCTCACTGCCCGCTTTCCAGTCGGGAAACCTGTCGTGCCAGCTGCATTA
ATGAATCGGCCAACGCGCGGGGAGAGGCGGTTTGCGTATTGGGCGCCAGGGTGGTTTTTCTTTTCACCAG
TGAGACGGGCAACAGCTGATTGCCCTTCACCGCCTGGCCCTGAGAGAGTTGCAGCAAGCGGTCCACGCTG
GTTTGCCCCAGCAGGCGAAAATCCTGTTTGATGGTGGTTAACGGCGGGATATAACATGAGCTGTCTTCGG
TATCGTCGTATCCCACTACCGAGATATCCGCACCAACGCGCAGCCCGGACTCGGTAATGGCGCGCATTGC
GCCCAGCGCCATCTGATCGTTGGCAACCAGCATCGCAGTGGGAACGATGCCCTCATTCAGCATTTGCATG
GTTTGTTGAAAACCGGACATGGCACTCCAGTCGCCTTCCCGTTCCGCTATCGGCTGAATTTGATTGCGAG
TGAGATATTTATGCCAGCCAGCCAGACGCAGACGCGCCGAGACAGAACTTAATGGGCCCGCTAACAGCGC
GATTTGCTGGTGACCCAATGCGACCAGATGCTCCACGCCCAGTCGCGTACCGTCTTCATGGGAGAAAATA
ATACTGTTGATGGGTGTCTGGTCAGAGACATCAAGAAATAACGCCGGAACATTAGTGCAGGCAGCTTCCA
CAGCAATGGCATCCTGGTCATCCAGCGGATAGTTAATGATCAGCCCACTGACGCGTTGCGCGAGAAGATT
GTGCACCGCCGCTTTACAGGCTTCGACGCCGCTTCGTTCTACCATCGACACCACCACGCTGGCACCCAGT
TGATCGGCGCGAGATTTAATCGCCGCGACAATTTGCGACGGCGCGTGCAGGGCCAGACTGGAGGTGGCAA
CGCCAATCAGCAACGACTGTTTGCCCGCCAGTTGTTGTGCCACGCGGTTGGGAATGTAATTCAGCTCCGC
CATCGCCGCTTCCACTTTTTCCCGCGTTTTCGCAGAAACGTGGCTGGCCTGGTTCACCACGCGGGAAACG
GTCTGATAAGAGACACCGGCATACTCTGCGACATCGTATAACGTTACTGGTTTCACATTCACCACCCTGA
ATTGACTCTCTTCCGGGCGCTATCATGCCATACCGCGAAAGGTTTTGCGCCATTCGATGGTGTCCGGGAT
CTCGACGCTCTCCCTTATGCGACTCCTGCATTAGGAAGCAGCCCAGTAGTAGGTTGAGGCCGTTGAGCAC
CGCCGCCGCAAGGAATGGTGCATGCAAGGAGATGGCGCCCAACAGTCCCCCGGCCACGGGGCCTGCCACC
ATACCCACGCCGAAACAAGCGCTCATGAGCCCGAAGTGGCGA
Features (pLannotate 1.2.2; 21 found; start..end, strand, type, name):
    121..139     +  promoter       T7 promoter: promoter for bacteriophage T7 RNA polymerase
    140..164     +  protein_bind   lac operator: The lac repressor binds to the lac operator to inhibit transcription in E. coli. This inhibition can be relieved by adding lactose or isopropyl-β-D-thiogalactopyranoside (IPTG). lac repressor encoded by lacI
    179..201     +  RBS            RBS: efficient ribosome binding site from bacteriophage T7 gene 10 (Olins and Rangwala, 1989)
    221..240     +  CDS            8xHis (fragment): 8xHis affinity tag
    262..282     +  CDS            TEV site: tobacco etch virus (TEV) protease recognition and cleavage site
    289..906     +  CDS            SNAP25: SNP25_BOVIN - Experimental evidence at protein level: Swiss-Prot protein existence level 1. t-SNARE involved in the molecular regulation of neurotransmitter release. May play an important role in the synaptic function of specific neuronal systems. Associates with proteins involved in vesicle docking and membrane fusion. Regulates plasma membrane recycling through its interaction with CENPF. Modulates the gating characteristics of the delayed rectifier voltage-dependent potassium channel KCNB1 in pancreatic beta cells (By similarity). From Bos taurus (Bovine).
    952..999     +  terminator     T7 terminator: transcription terminator for bacteriophage T7 RNA polymerase
   1036..1464    +  rep_origin     f1 ori (sequence partly withheld): f1 bacteriophage origin of replication; arrow indicates direction of (+) strand synthesis
   1517..1621    +  promoter       AmpR promoter: bla
   1622..2482    +  CDS            AmpR: β-lactamase; bla; confers resistance to ampicillin, carbenicillin, and related antibiotics
   2653..2888    +  rep_origin     ori (fragment): high-copy-number ColE1/pMB1/pBR322/pUC origin of replication
   2886..2969    +  CDS            rbbA (fragment): RBBA_ECOLI - Also known as yhiG, yhiH. Experimental evidence at protein level: Swiss-Prot protein existence level 1. Exhibits an intrinsic ATPase activity that is stimulated by both 70S ribosomes and 30S ribosomal subunits. Could be involved in protein-chain elongation and in release of deacyl-tRNA from ribosomes after peptide bond synthesis. Stimulates the synthesis of polyphenylalanine in vitro. From Escherichia coli (strain K12).
   2969..3322    +  rep_origin     ori (fragment): high-copy-number ColE1/pMB1/pBR322/pUC origin of replication
   3508..3647    -  misc_feature   bom: basis of mobility region from pBR322
   3749..3940    -  CDS            rop: Rop protein, which maintains plasmids at low copy number; rop
   3957..4337    +  CDS            YPB1_ECOLX: Protein predicted: Swiss-Prot protein existence level 4. From Escherichia coli.
   4409..4700    -  CDS            TcR (fragment): tetracycline efflux protein; tet; confers resistance to tetracycline
   4715..4736    -  protein_bind   CAP binding site: CAP binding activates transcription in the presence of cAMP. E. coli catabolite activator protein
   4749..5831    -  CDS            lacI: lac repressor; lacI; The lac repressor binds to the lac operator to inhibit transcription in E. coli. This inhibition can be relieved by adding lactose or isopropyl-β-D-thiogalactopyranoside (IPTG).
   5832..5909    -  promoter       lacI promoter: lacI
   5917..99      -  CDS            TcR (fragment) (across the origin): tetracycline efflux protein; tet; confers resistance to tetracycline
