[The description below was written by a language model from this plasmid's Addgene catalogue record and pLannotate feature annotations shown in this document.]
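Description:
pDC158 is a bacterial expression plasmid built on the Novagen pET31b(+) backbone for producing rat SNAP25 in E. coli. The catalogue lists a total size of 6014 bp, while the sequenced record used for annotation is slightly longer at 6,097 nt. Propagation relies on a ColE1/pBR322-type origin, which the annotation splits into two fragments around a short stretch matching an E. coli gene. This origin is accompanied by the bom mobility region and the rop gene, which keeps copy number low. Selection is by ampicillin through the β-lactamase gene and its own promoter. An f1 origin is also present, along with nonfunctional remnants of a tetracycline resistance gene inherited from the pBR322 lineage.

The expression cassette consists of a T7 promoter followed by a lac operator, the T7 gene 10 ribosome binding site, an N-terminal histidine tag, a TEV protease cleavage site, the SNAP25 coding sequence and a T7 terminator. The tag is recorded as hexahistidine and was detected as a fragment of a longer His tag. A plasmid-borne lacI gene supplies repressor, so transcription is held off until induction with IPTG in a host that provides T7 RNA polymerase. The annotation tool matched the insert to the bovine SNAP25 entry, reflecting the high conservation of this protein, but the record identifies it as rat. The insert carries four cysteine-to-serine substitutions (C84S, C85S, C90S, C92S).

The His tag allows affinity purification and the TEV site allows its removal. The associated publication concerns synaptic vesicle priming by Munc13 and Munc18, consistent with use of the recombinant t-SNARE protein in in vitro studies of the neuronal fusion machinery.
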