Addgene plasmid #115793: pDC158
Purpose: Expresses Rat SNAP25
Depositing lab: Axel Brunger. Depositing organization: Stanford University. Publication: Molecular Mechanisms of Synaptic Vesicle Priming by Munc13 and Munc18. Lai Y, Choi UB, Leitz J, Rhee HJ, Lee C, Altas B, Zhao M, Pfuetzner RA, Wang AL, Brose N, Rhee J, Brunger AT. Neuron. 2017 Aug 2;95(3):591-607.e10. doi: 10.1016/j.neuron.2017.07.004. PubMed 28772123.
Backbone
  Vector backbone: pET31b(+)
  Backbone manufacturer: Novagen
  Total vector size (bp): 6014
  Vector type: Bacterial Expression
Growth in bacteria
  Bacterial resistance: Ampicillin, 100 μg/mL
  Growth temperature: 37°C
  Growth strain: DH5alpha
  Copy number: Unknown
Gene/Insert
  Gene/Insert name: SNAP25
  Species: R. norvegicus (rat)
  Mutation: c84s, c85s, c90s, c92s
  Entrez Gene: Snap25 (a.k.a. SNAP-25B, SNAP-25a)
  Promoter: T7
  Tag / fusion protein: hexa histidine (N terminal on backbone)
  Cloning method: Unknown
  Sequencing primers: 5′ T7
Resource information
  A portion of this plasmid was derived from a plasmid made by: Daniel Cipriano
Terms and licenses: Academic/Nonprofit Terms; Industry Terms: Not Available to Industry
How to cite: pDC158 was a gift from Axel Brunger (Addgene plasmid # 115793 ; http://n2t.net/addgene:115793 ; RRID:Addgene_115793)
